Addgene plasmid #157782: 49535-sgFMR1_E17A
Purpose: Expresses a sgRNA targeting stop codon of human FMR1 gene
Depositing lab: Xinyu Zhao. Depositing organization: University of Wisconsin, Madison. Publication: Identification of FMR1-regulated molecular networks in human neurodevelopment. Li M, Shin J, Risgaard RD, Parries MJ, Wang J, Chasman D, Liu S, Roy S, Bhattacharyya A, Zhao X. Genome Res. 2020 Mar;30(3):361-374. doi: 10.1101/gr.251405.119. Epub 2020 Mar 16. PubMed 32179589.
Backbone
  Vector backbone: Addgene #49535
  Backbone size w/o insert (bp): 13450
  Total vector size (bp): 11590
  Modifications to backbone: replacing filler with sgRNA
  Vector type: Mammalian Expression, Lentiviral, CRISPR
  Selectable markers: Puromycin
Growth in bacteria
  Bacterial resistance: Ampicillin, 100 μg/mL
  Growth temperature: 37°C
  Growth strain: NEB Stable
  Copy number: Unknown
Gene/Insert
  Gene/Insert name: FMR1
  gRNA/shRNA sequence: TAGGGTACTCCATTCACGAG
  Species: H. sapiens (human)
  Entrez Gene: FMR1 (a.k.a. FMRP, FRAXA, POF, POF1)
Terms and licenses: Academic/Nonprofit Terms; Industry Terms: Not Available to Industry
How to cite: 49535-sgFMR1_E17A was a gift from Xinyu Zhao (Addgene plasmid # 157782 ; http://n2t.net/addgene:157782 ; RRID:Addgene_157782)
