[The description below was written by a language model from this plasmid's Addgene catalogue record and pLannotate feature annotations shown in this document.]
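Description:
49535-sgFMR1_E17A is an all-in-one lentiviral CRISPR plasmid for mammalian cells, made by replacing the filler fragment of its parent lentiviral Cas9/sgRNA backbone with a guide sequence directed at the stop codon region of the human FMR1 gene. This swap accounts for the total size of about 11.6 kb, smaller than the filler-containing backbone. In bacteria it is maintained through a high-copy ColE1/pUC-type origin and selected with ampicillin via β-lactamase. The backbone also carries an f1 origin, an SV40 origin, and remnants of lac and phage-promoter sequences.

The viral portion has a third-generation, self-inactivating layout. An RSV promoter drives a truncated HIV-1 5' LTR, followed by the Ψ packaging signal with a gag fragment, the RRE for Rev-dependent export of the genomic RNA, a cPPT/CTS element, WPRE, and a ΔU3 3' LTR with a downstream SV40 polyadenylation signal. Two expression units sit between the LTRs. A human U6 RNA polymerase III promoter transcribes the FMR1 guide fused to the Streptococcus pyogenes gRNA scaffold. An EF-1α core promoter drives S. pyogenes Cas9, which is annotated as contiguous N- and C-terminal portions that together form the full coding region. A puromycin N-acetyltransferase sequence lies downstream of Cas9 and allows puromycin selection of transduced or transfected cells. The feature table does not annotate the linker joining Cas9 and the puromycin marker.

The construct delivers Cas9 and the guide together to cut near the end of the FMR1 coding sequence. A cut at this position would suit editing at the C-terminus of the protein, such as tag knock-in, although the record does not state the specific application. The associated work concerns FMR1-regulated molecular networks in human neurodevelopment.
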