Features (pLannotate 1.2.2; 29 found; start..end, strand, type, name):
     95..116     +  protein_bind   CAP binding site: CAP binding activates transcription in the presence of cAMP. E. coli catabolite activator protein
    131..161     +  promoter       lac promoter: promoter for the E. coli lac operon
    165..187     +  protein_bind   lac operator (fragment): The lac repressor binds to the lac operator to inhibit transcription in E. coli. This inhibition can be relieved by adding lactose or isopropyl-β-D-thiogalactopyranoside (IPTG). lac repressor encoded by lacI
    230..248     +  promoter       T3 promoter: promoter for bacteriophage T3 RNA polymerase
    276..502     +  promoter       RSV promoter: Rous sarcoma virus enhancer/promoter
    503..683     +  LTR            5' LTR (truncated): truncated 5' long terminal repeat (LTR) from HIV-1
    730..855     +  misc_feature   HIV-1 Ψ: packaging signal of human immunodeficiency virus type 1
    839..1202    +  CDS            HIV-1 gag (fragment): gag protein from human immunodeficiency virus 1; gag
   1348..1581    +  misc_feature   RRE: The Rev response element (RRE) of HIV-1 allows for Rev-dependent mRNA export from the nucleus to the cytoplasm.
   1958..1984    +  CDS            Rev (fragment): human immunodeficiency virus 1 (HIV-1) Rev protein; rev; enhances nuclear export of unspliced and incompletely spliced viral mRNAs
   1988..2228    +  promoter       U6 promoter: RNA polymerase III promoter for human U6 snRNA
   2258..2333    +  misc_RNA       gRNA scaffold: guide RNA scaffold for the Streptococcus pyogenes CRISPR/Cas9 system
   2381..2498    +  misc_feature   cPPT/CTS: central polypurine tract and central termination sequence of HIV-1
   2567..2778    +  promoter       EF-1α core promoter: core promoter for human elongation factor EF-1α
   2882..4483    +  CDS            Cas9(N): N-terminal portion of Streptococcus pyogenes Cas9 (Zetsche et al., 2015)
   4484..6982    +  CDS            Cas9(C): C-terminal portion of Streptococcus pyogenes Cas9 (Zetsche et al., 2015)
   7103..7702    +  CDS            PuroR (fragment): puromycin N-acetyltransferase; pac from Streptomyces; confers resistance to puromycin
   7718..8306    +  misc_feature   WPRE: woodchuck hepatitis virus posttranscriptional regulatory element
   8357..8376    +  misc_feature   cPPT/CTS (fragment): central polypurine tract and central termination sequence of HIV-1
   8378..8611    +  LTR            3' LTR (ΔU3): self-inactivating 3' long terminal repeat (LTR) from HIV-1
   8689..8810    +  polyA_signal   SV40 poly(A) signal: SV40 polyadenylation signal
   8850..8985    +  rep_origin     SV40 ori: SV40 origin of replication
   9006..9024    -  promoter       T7 promoter: promoter for bacteriophage T7 RNA polymerase
   9032..9187    +  CDS            lacZα (fragment): LacZα fragment of β-galactosidase; lacZ fragment
   9192..9620    +  rep_origin     f1 ori (sequence partly withheld): f1 bacteriophage origin of replication; arrow indicates direction of (+) strand synthesis
   9673..9777    +  promoter       AmpR promoter: bla
   9778..10638   +  CDS            AmpR: β-lactamase; bla; confers resistance to ampicillin, carbenicillin, and related antibiotics
  10809..11397   +  rep_origin     ori: high-copy-number ColE1/pMB1/pBR322/pUC origin of replication
  11580..82      +  CDS            lacI (fragment) (across the origin): lac repressor; lacI; The lac repressor binds to the lac operator to inhibit transcription in E. coli. This inhibition can be relieved by adding lactose or isopropyl-β-D-thiogalactopyranoside (IPTG).
>Addgene plasmid #157782 | 49535-sgFMR1_E17A | addgene full sequence | sequence record 328999 | Addgene NGS Result
GCAAACCGCCTCTCCCCGCGCGTTGGCCGATTCATTAATGCAGCTGGCACGACAGGTTTCCCGACTGGAA
AGCGGGCAGTGAGCGCAACGCAATTAATGTGAGTTAGCTCACTCATTAGGCACCCCAGGCTTTACACTTT
ATGCTTCCGGCTCGTATGTTGTGTGGAATTGTGAGCGGATAACAATTTCACACAGGAAACAGCTATGACC
ATGATTACGCCAAGCGCGCAATTAACCCTCACTAAAGGGAACAAAAGCTGGAGCTGCAAGCTTAATGTAG
TCTTATGCAATACTCTTGTAGTCTTGCAACATGGTAACGATGAGTTAGCAACATGCCTTACAAGGAGAGA
AAAAGCACCGTGCATGCCGATTGGTGGAAGTAAGGTGGTACGATCGTGCCTTATTAGGAAGGCAACAGAC
GGGTCTGACATGGATTGGACGAACCACTGAATTGCCGCATTGCAGAGATATTGTATTTAAGTGCCTAGCT
CGATACATAAACGGGTCTCTCTGGTTAGACCAGATCTGAGCCTGGGAGCTCTCTGGCTAACTAGGGAACC
CACTGCTTAAGCCTCAATAAAGCTTGCCTTGAGTGCTTCAAGTAGTGTGTGCCCGTCTGTTGTGTGACTC
TGGTAACTAGAGATCCCTCAGACCCTTTTAGTCAGTGTGGAAAATCTCTAGCAGTGGCGCCCGAACAGGG
ACTTGAAAGCGAAAGGGAAACCAGAGGAGCTCTCTCGACGCAGGACTCGGCTTGCTGAAGCGCGCACGGC
AAGAGGCGAGGGGCGGCGACTGGTGAGTACGCCAAAAATTTTGACTAGCGGAGGCTAGAAGGAGAGAGAT
GGGTGCGAGAGCGTCAGTATTAAGCGGGGGAGAATTAGATCGCGATGGGAAAAAATTCGGTTAAGGCCAG
GGGGAAAGAAAAAATATAAATTAAAACATATAGTATGGGCAAGCAGGGAGCTAGAACGATTCGCAGTTAA
TCCTGGCCTGTTAGAAACATCAGAAGGCTGTAGACAAATACTGGGACAGCTACAACCATCCCTTCAGACA
GGATCAGAAGAACTTAGATCATTATATAATACAGTAGCAACCCTCTATTGTGTGCATCAAAGGATAGAGA
TAAAAGACACCAAGGAAGCTTTAGACAAGATAGAGGAAGAGCAAAACAAAAGTAAGACCACCGCACAGCA
AGCGGCCGCTGATCTTCAGACCTGGAGGAGGAGATATGAGGGACAATTGGAGAAGTGAATTATATAAATA
TAAAGTAGTAAAAATTGAACCATTAGGAGTAGCACCCACCAAGGCAAAGAGAAGAGTGGTGCAGAGAGAA
AAAAGAGCAGTGGGAATAGGAGCTTTGTTCCTTGGGTTCTTGGGAGCAGCAGGAAGCACTATGGGCGCAG
CGTCAATGACGCTGACGGTACAGGCCAGACAATTATTGTCTGGTATAGTGCAGCAGCAGAACAATTTGCT
GAGGGCTATTGAGGCGCAACAGCATCTGTTGCAACTCACAGTCTGGGGCATCAAGCAGCTCCAGGCAAGA
ATCCTGGCTGTGGAAAGATACCTAAAGGATCAACAGCTCCTGGGGATTTGGGGTTGCTCTGGAAAACTCA
TTTGCACCACTGCTGTGCCTTGGAATGCTAGTTGGAGTAATAAATCTCTGGAACAGATTTGGAATCACAC
GACCTGGATGGAGTGGGACAGAGAAATTAACAATTACACAAGCTTAATACACTCCTTAATTGAAGAATCG
CAAAACCAGCAAGAAAAGAATGAACAAGAATTATTGGAATTAGATAAATGGGCAAGTTTGTGGAATTGGT
TTAACATAACAAATTGGCTGTGGTATATAAAATTATTCATAATGATAGTAGGAGGCTTGGTAGGTTTAAG
AATAGTTTTTGCTGTACTTTCTATAGTGAATAGAGTTAGGCAGGGATATTCACCATTATCGTTTCAGACC
CACCTCCCAACCCCGAGGGGACCCAGAGAGGGCCTATTTCCCATGATTCCTTCATATTTGCATATACGAT
ACAAGGCTGTTAGAGAGATAATTAGAATTAATTTGACTGTAAACACAAAGATATTAGTACAAAATACGTG
ACGTAGAAAGTAATAATTTCTTGGGTAGTTTGCAGTTTTAAAATTATGTTTTAAAATGGACTATCATATG
CTTACCGTAACTTGAAAGTATTTCGATTTCTTGGCTTTATATATCTTGTGGAAAGGACGAAACACCGTAG
GGTACTCCATTCACGAGGTTTTAGAGCTAGAAATAGCAAGTTAAAATAAGGCTAGTCCGTTATCAACTTG
AAAAAGTGGCACCGAGTCGGTGCTTTTTTGAATTCTAGATCTTGAGACAAATGGCAGTATTCATCCACAA
TTTTAAAAGAAAAGGGGGGATTGGGGGGTACAGTGCAGGGGAAAGAATAGTAGACATAATAGCAACAGAC
ATACAAACTAAAGAATTACAAAAACAAATTACAAAAATTCAAAATTTTCGGGTTTATTACAGGGACAGCA
GAGATCCACTTTGGCGCCGGCTCGAGTGGCTCCGGTGCCCGTCAGTGGGCAGAGCGCACATCGCCCACAG
TCCCCGAGAAGTTGGGGGGAGGGGTCGGCAATTGAACCGGTGCCTAGAGAAGGTGGCGCGGGGTAAACTG
GGAAAGTGATGTCGTGTACTGGCTCCGCCTTTTTCCCGAGGGTGGGGGAGAACCGTATATAAGTGCAGTA
GTCGCCGTGAACGTTCTTTTTCGCAACGGGTTTGCCGCCAGAACACAGGTGTCGTGACGCGGGATCCGCC
ACCATGGATTACAAAGACGATGACGATAAGATGGCCCCAAAGAAGAAGCGGAAGGTCGGTATCCACGGAG
TCCCAGCAGCCGACAAGAAGTACAGCATCGGCCTGGACATCGGCACCAACTCTGTGGGCTGGGCCGTGAT
CACCGACGAGTACAAGGTGCCCAGCAAGAAATTCAAGGTGCTGGGCAACACCGACCGGCACAGCATCAAG
AAGAACCTGATCGGAGCCCTGCTGTTCGACAGCGGCGAAACAGCCGAGGCCACCCGGCTGAAGAGAACCG
CCAGAAGAAGATACACCAGACGGAAGAACCGGATCTGCTATCTGCAAGAGATCTTCAGCAACGAGATGGC
CAAGGTGGACGACAGCTTCTTCCACAGACTGGAAGAGTCCTTCCTGGTGGAAGAGGATAAGAAGCACGAG
CGGCACCCCATCTTCGGCAACATCGTGGACGAGGTGGCCTACCACGAGAAGTACCCCACCATCTACCACC
TGAGAAAGAAACTGGTGGACAGCACCGACAAGGCCGACCTGCGGCTGATCTATCTGGCCCTGGCCCACAT
GATCAAGTTCCGGGGCCACTTCCTGATCGAGGGCGACCTGAACCCCGACAACAGCGACGTGGACAAGCTG
TTCATCCAGCTGGTGCAGACCTACAACCAGCTGTTCGAGGAAAACCCCATCAACGCCAGCGGCGTGGACG
CCAAGGCCATCCTGTCTGCCAGACTGAGCAAGAGCAGACGGCTGGAAAATCTGATCGCCCAGCTGCCCGG
CGAGAAGAAGAATGGCCTGTTCGGAAACCTGATTGCCCTGAGCCTGGGCCTGACCCCCAACTTCAAGAGC
AACTTCGACCTGGCCGAGGATGCCAAACTGCAGCTGAGCAAGGACACCTACGACGACGACCTGGACAACC
TGCTGGCCCAGATCGGCGACCAGTACGCCGACCTGTTTCTGGCCGCCAAGAACCTGTCCGACGCCATCCT
GCTGAGCGACATCCTGAGAGTGAACACCGAGATCACCAAGGCCCCCCTGAGCGCCTCTATGATCAAGAGA
TACGACGAGCACCACCAGGACCTGACCCTGCTGAAAGCTCTCGTGCGGCAGCAGCTGCCTGAGAAGTACA
AAGAGATTTTCTTCGACCAGAGCAAGAACGGCTACGCCGGCTACATTGACGGCGGAGCCAGCCAGGAAGA
GTTCTACAAGTTCATCAAGCCCATCCTGGAAAAGATGGACGGCACCGAGGAACTGCTCGTGAAGCTGAAC
AGAGAGGACCTGCTGCGGAAGCAGCGGACCTTCGACAACGGCAGCATCCCCCACCAGATCCACCTGGGAG
AGCTGCACGCCATTCTGCGGCGGCAGGAAGATTTTTACCCATTCCTGAAGGACAACCGGGAAAAGATCGA
GAAGATCCTGACCTTCCGCATCCCCTACTACGTGGGCCCTCTGGCCAGGGGAAACAGCAGATTCGCCTGG
ATGACCAGAAAGAGCGAGGAAACCATCACCCCCTGGAACTTCGAGGAAGTGGTGGACAAGGGCGCTTCCG
CCCAGAGCTTCATCGAGCGGATGACCAACTTCGATAAGAACCTGCCCAACGAGAAGGTGCTGCCCAAGCA
CAGCCTGCTGTACGAGTACTTCACCGTGTATAACGAGCTGACCAAAGTGAAATACGTGACCGAGGGAATG
AGAAAGCCCGCCTTCCTGAGCGGCGAGCAGAAAAAGGCCATCGTGGACCTGCTGTTCAAGACCAACCGGA
AAGTGACCGTGAAGCAGCTGAAAGAGGACTACTTCAAGAAAATCGAGTGCTTCGACTCCGTGGAAATCTC
CGGCGTGGAAGATCGGTTCAACGCCTCCCTGGGCACATACCACGATCTGCTGAAAATTATCAAGGACAAG
GACTTCCTGGACAATGAGGAAAACGAGGACATTCTGGAAGATATCGTGCTGACCCTGACACTGTTTGAGG
ACAGAGAGATGATCGAGGAACGGCTGAAAACCTATGCCCACCTGTTCGACGACAAAGTGATGAAGCAGCT
GAAGCGGCGGAGATACACCGGCTGGGGCAGGCTGAGCCGGAAGCTGATCAACGGCATCCGGGACAAGCAG
TCCGGCAAGACAATCCTGGATTTCCTGAAGTCCGACGGCTTCGCCAACAGAAACTTCATGCAGCTGATCC
ACGACGACAGCCTGACCTTTAAAGAGGACATCCAGAAAGCCCAGGTGTCCGGCCAGGGCGATAGCCTGCA
CGAGCACATTGCCAATCTGGCCGGCAGCCCCGCCATTAAGAAGGGCATCCTGCAGACAGTGAAGGTGGTG
GACGAGCTCGTGAAAGTGATGGGCCGGCACAAGCCCGAGAACATCGTGATCGAAATGGCCAGAGAGAACC
AGACCACCCAGAAGGGACAGAAGAACAGCCGCGAGAGAATGAAGCGGATCGAAGAGGGCATCAAAGAGCT
GGGCAGCCAGATCCTGAAAGAACACCCCGTGGAAAACACCCAGCTGCAGAACGAGAAGCTGTACCTGTAC
TACCTGCAGAATGGGCGGGATATGTACGTGGACCAGGAACTGGACATCAACCGGCTGTCCGACTACGATG
TGGACCATATCGTGCCTCAGAGCTTTCTGAAGGACGACTCCATCGACAACAAGGTGCTGACCAGAAGCGA
CAAGAACCGGGGCAAGAGCGACAACGTGCCCTCCGAAGAGGTCGTGAAGAAGATGAAGAACTACTGGCGG
CAGCTGCTGAACGCCAAGCTGATTACCCAGAGAAAGTTCGACAATCTGACCAAGGCCGAGAGAGGCGGCC
TGAGCGAACTGGATAAGGCCGGCTTCATCAAGAGACAGCTGGTGGAAACCCGGCAGATCACAAAGCACGT
GGCACAGATCCTGGACTCCCGGATGAACACTAAGTACGACGAGAATGACAAGCTGATCCGGGAAGTGAAA
GTGATCACCCTGAAGTCCAAGCTGGTGTCCGATTTCCGGAAGGATTTCCAGTTTTACAAAGTGCGCGAGA
TCAACAACTACCACCACGCCCACGACGCCTACCTGAACGCCGTCGTGGGAACCGCCCTGATCAAAAAGTA
CCCTAAGCTGGAAAGCGAGTTCGTGTACGGCGACTACAAGGTGTACGACGTGCGGAAGATGATCGCCAAG
AGCGAGCAGGAAATCGGCAAGGCTACCGCCAAGTACTTCTTCTACAGCAACATCATGAACTTTTTCAAGA
CCGAGATTACCCTGGCCAACGGCGAGATCCGGAAGCGGCCTCTGATCGAGACAAACGGCGAAACCGGGGA
GATCGTGTGGGATAAGGGCCGGGATTTTGCCACCGTGCGGAAAGTGCTGAGCATGCCCCAAGTGAATATC
GTGAAAAAGACCGAGGTGCAGACAGGCGGCTTCAGCAAAGAGTCTATCCTGCCCAAGAGGAACAGCGATA
AGCTGATCGCCAGAAAGAAGGACTGGGACCCTAAGAAGTACGGCGGCTTCGACAGCCCCACCGTGGCCTA
TTCTGTGCTGGTGGTGGCCAAAGTGGAAAAGGGCAAGTCCAAGAAACTGAAGAGTGTGAAAGAGCTGCTG
GGGATCACCATCATGGAAAGAAGCAGCTTCGAGAAGAATCCCATCGACTTTCTGGAAGCCAAGGGCTACA
AAGAAGTGAAAAAGGACCTGATCATCAAGCTGCCTAAGTACTCCCTGTTCGAGCTGGAAAACGGCCGGAA
GAGAATGCTGGCCTCTGCCGGCGAACTGCAGAAGGGAAACGAACTGGCCCTGCCCTCCAAATATGTGAAC
TTCCTGTACCTGGCCAGCCACTATGAGAAGCTGAAGGGCTCCCCCGAGGATAATGAGCAGAAACAGCTGT
TTGTGGAACAGCACAAGCACTACCTGGACGAGATCATCGAGCAGATCAGCGAGTTCTCCAAGAGAGTGAT
CCTGGCCGACGCTAATCTGGACAAAGTGCTGTCCGCCTACAACAAGCACCGGGATAAGCCCATCAGAGAG
CAGGCCGAGAATATCATCCACCTGTTTACCCTGACCAATCTGGGAGCCCCTGCCGCCTTCAAGTACTTTG
ACACCACCATCGACCGGAAGAGGTACACCAGCACCAAAGAGGTGCTGGACGCCACCCTGATCCACCAGAG
CATCACCGGCCTGTACGAGACACGGATCGACCTGTCTCAGCTGGGAGGCGACAAGCGTCCTGCTGCTACT
AAGAAAGCTGGTCAAGCTAAGAAAAAGAAAGCTAGCGGCAGCGGCGCCACCAACTTCAGCCTGCTGAAGC
AGGCCGGCGACGTGGAGGAGAACCCCGGCCCCATGACCGAGTACAAGCCCACGGTGCGCCTCGCCACCCG
CGACGACGTCCCCAGGGCCGTACGCACCCTCGCCGCCGCGTTCGCCGACTACCCCGCCACGCGCCACACC
GTCGATCCGGACCGCCACATCGAGCGGGTCACCGAGCTGCAAGAACTCTTCCTCACGCGCGTCGGGCTCG
ACATCGGCAAGGTGTGGGTCGCGGACGACGGCGCCGCGGTGGCGGTCTGGACCACGCCGGAGAGCGTCGA
AGCGGGGGCGGTGTTCGCCGAGATCGGCCCGCGCATGGCCGAGTTGAGCGGTTCCCGGCTGGCCGCGCAG
CAACAGATGGAAGGCCTCCTGGCGCCGCACCGGCCCAAGGAGCCCGCGTGGTTCCTGGCCACCGTCGGAG
TCTCGCCCGACCACCAGGGCAAGGGTCTGGGCAGCGCCGTCGTGCTCCCCGGAGTGGAGGCGGCCGAGCG
CGCCGGGGTGCCCGCCTTCCTGGAGACCTCCGCGCCCCGCAACCTCCCCTTCTACGAGCGGCTCGGCTTC
ACCGTCACCGCCGACGTCGAGGTGCCCGAAGGACCGCGCACCTGGTGCATGACCCGCAAGCCCGGTGCCT
GAACGCGTTAAGTCGACAATCAACCTCTGGATTACAAAATTTGTGAAAGATTGACTGGTATTCTTAACTA
TGTTGCTCCTTTTACGCTATGTGGATACGCTGCTTTAATGCCTTTGTATCATGCTATTGCTTCCCGTATG
GCTTTCATTTTCTCCTCCTTGTATAAATCCTGGTTGCTGTCTCTTTATGAGGAGTTGTGGCCCGTTGTCA
GGCAACGTGGCGTGGTGTGCACTGTGTTTGCTGACGCAACCCCCACTGGTTGGGGCATTGCCACCACCTG
TCAGCTCCTTTCCGGGACTTTCGCTTTCCCCCTCCCTATTGCCACGGCGGAACTCATCGCCGCCTGCCTT
GCCCGCTGCTGGACAGGGGCTCGGCTGTTGGGCACTGACAATTCCGTGGTGTTGTCGGGGAAATCATCGT
CCTTTCCTTGGCTGCTCGCCTGTGTTGCCACCTGGATTCTGCGCGGGACGTCCTTCTGCTACGTCCCTTC
GGCCCTCAATCCAGCGGACCTTCCTTCCCGCGGCCTGCTGCCGGCTCTGCGGCCTCTTCCGCGTCTTCGC
CTTCGCCCTCAGACGAGTCGGATCTCCCTTTGGGCCGCCTCCCCGCGTCGACTTTAAGACCAATGACTTA
CAAGGCAGCTGTAGATCTTAGCCACTTTTTAAAAGAAAAGGGGGGACTGGAAGGGCTAATTCACTCCCAA
CGAAGACAAGATCTGCTTTTTGCTTGTACTGGGTCTCTCTGGTTAGACCAGATCTGAGCCTGGGAGCTCT
CTGGCTAACTAGGGAACCCACTGCTTAAGCCTCAATAAAGCTTGCCTTGAGTGCTTCAAGTAGTGTGTGC
CCGTCTGTTGTGTGACTCTGGTAACTAGAGATCCCTCAGACCCTTTTAGTCAGTGTGGAAAATCTCTAGC
AGTACGTATAGTAGTTCATGTCATCTTATTATTCAGTATTTATAACTTGCAAAGAAATGAATATCAGAGA
GTGAGAGGAACTTGTTTATTGCAGCTTATAATGGTTACAAATAAAGCAATAGCATCACAAATTTCACAAA
TAAAGCATTTTTTTCACTGCATTCTAGTTGTGGTTTGTCCAAACTCATCAATGTATCTTATCATGTCTGG
CTCTAGCTATCCCGCCCCTAACTCCGCCCATCCCGCCCCTAACTCCGCCCAGTTCCGCCCATTCTCCGCC
CCATGGCTGACTAATTTTTTTTATTTATGCAGAGGCCGAGGCCGCCTCGGCCTCTGAGCTATTCCAGAAG
TAGTGAGGAGGCTTTTTTGGAGGCCTAGGGACGTACCCAATTCGCCCTATAGTGAGTCGTATTACGCGCG
CTCACTGGCCGTCGTTTTACAACGTCGTGACTGGGAAAACCCTGGCGTTACCCAACTTAATCGCCTTGCA
GCACATCCCCCTTTCGCCAGCTGGCGTAATAGCGAAGAGGCCCGCACCGATCGCCCTTCCCAACAGTTGC
GCAGCCTGAATGGCGAATGGG
[124 nt withheld, positions 9192-9315]
C
[91 nt withheld, positions 9317-9407]
A
[49 nt withheld, positions 9409-9457]
CCTTTGACGTTGGAGTCCACGTTCTTT
[37 nt withheld, positions 9485-9521]
ACCCTATCTCGGTCTATTCTTTTGATTTATAAGGGATTTTGCCGATTTCGGCCTATTGGTTAAAAAATGA
GCTGATTTAACAAAAATTTAACGCGAATTTTAACAAAATATTAACGCTTACAATTTAGGTGGCACTTTTC
GGGGAAATGTGCGCGGAACCCCTATTTGTTTATTTTTCTAAATACATTCAAATATGTATCCGCTCATGAG
ACAATAACCCTGATAAATGCTTCAATAATATTGAAAAAGGAAGAGTATGAGTATTCAACATTTCCGTGTC
GCCCTTATTCCCTTTTTTGCGGCATTTTGCCTTCCTGTTTTTGCTCACCCAGAAACGCTGGTGAAAGTAA
AAGATGCTGAAGATCAGTTGGGTGCACGAGTGGGTTACATCGAACTGGATCTCAACAGCGGTAAGATCCT
TGAGAGTTTTCGCCCCGAAGAACGTTTTCCAATGATGAGCACTTTTAAAGTTCTGCTATGTGGCGCGGTA
TTATCCCGTATTGACGCCGGGCAAGAGCAACTCGGTCGCCGCATACACTATTCTCAGAATGACTTGGTTG
AGTACTCACCAGTCACAGAAAAGCATCTTACGGATGGCATGACAGTAAGAGAATTATGCAGTGCTGCCAT
AACCATGAGTGATAACACTGCGGCCAACTTACTTCTGACAACGATCGGAGGACCGAAGGAGCTAACCGCT
TTTTTGCACAACATGGGGGATCATGTAACTCGCCTTGATCGTTGGGAACCGGAGCTGAATGAAGCCATAC
CAAACGACGAGCGTGACACCACGATGCCTGTAGCAATGGCAACAACGTTGCGCAAACTATTAACTGGCGA
ACTACTTACTCTAGCTTCCCGGCAACAATTAATAGACTGGATGGAGGCGGATAAAGTTGCAGGACCACTT
CTGCGCTCGGCCCTTCCGGCTGGCTGGTTTATTGCTGATAAATCTGGAGCCGGTGAGCGTGGGTCTCGCG
GTATCATTGCAGCACTGGGGCCAGATGGTAAGCCCTCCCGTATCGTAGTTATCTACACGACGGGGAGTCA
GGCAACTATGGATGAACGAAATAGACAGATCGCTGAGATAGGTGCCTCACTGATTAAGCATTGGTAACTG
TCAGACCAAGTTTACTCATATATACTTTAGATTGATTTAAAACTTCATTTTTAATTTAAAAGGATCTAGG
TGAAGATCCTTTTTGATAATCTCATGACCAAAATCCCTTAACGTGAGTTTTCGTTCCACTGAGCGTCAGA
CCCCGTAGAAAAGATCAAAGGATCTTCTTGAGATCCTTTTTTTCTGCGCGTAATCTGCTGCTTGCAAACA
AAAAAACCACCGCTACCAGCGGTGGTTTGTTTGCCGGATCAAGAGCTACCAACTCTTTTTCCGAAGGTAA
CTGGCTTCAGCAGAGCGCAGATACCAAATACTGTTCTTCTAGTGTAGCCGTAGTTAGGCCACCACTTCAA
GAACTCTGTAGCACCGCCTACATACCTCGCTCTGCTAATCCTGTTACCAGTGGCTGCTGCCAGTGGCGAT
AAGTCGTGTCTTACCGGGTTGGACTCAAGACGATAGTTACCGGATAAGGCGCAGCGGTCGGGCTGAACGG
GGGGTTCGTGCACACAGCCCAGCTTGGAGCGAACGACCTACACCGAACTGAGATACCTACAGCGTGAGCT
ATGAGAAAGCGCCACGCTTCCCGAAGGGAGAAAGGCGGACAGGTATCCGGTAAGCGGCAGGGTCGGAACA
GGAGAGCGCACGAGGGAGCTTCCAGGGGGAAACGCCTGGTATCTTTATAGTCCTGTCGGGTTTCGCCACC
TCTGACTTGAGCGTCGATTTTTGTGATGCTCGTCAGGGGGGCGGAGCCTATGGAAAAACGCCAGCAACGC
GGCCTTTTTACGGTTCCTGGCCTTTTGCTGGCCTTTTGCTCACATGTTCTTTCCTGCGTTATCCCCTGAT
TCTGTGGATAACCGTATTACCGCCTTTGAGTGAGCTGATACCGCTCGCCGCAGCCGAACGACCGAGCGCA
GCGAGTCAGTGAGCGAGGAAGCGGAAGAGCGCCCAATAC
